Addgene plasmid #218680: pFB-6HZB
Purpose: (Empty Backbone) Expression of Z-tagged proteins using Baculoviruses
Depositing lab: Sebastian Mathea. Depositing organization: Buchmann Institute for Molecular Life Sciences.
Backbone
  Vector backbone: pFB-6HZB
  Backbone manufacturer: Pravin Mahajan, SGC
  Vector type: Insect Expression ; pFB
  Promoter: Polyhedrin
  Tag / fusion protein: His-Z-TEV (N terminal on backbone)
Growth in bacteria
  Bacterial resistance: Ampicillin, 100 μg/mL
  Growth temperature: 37°C
  Growth strain: DH5alpha
  Copy number: Unknown
Gene/Insert
  Cloning method: Ligation Independent Cloning
  Sequencing primers: 5′ TATTCATACCGTCCCACCA; 3′ GGGAGGTTTTTTAAAGCAAGTAAA
Resource information
  A portion of this plasmid was derived from a plasmid made by: Pravin Mahajan, SGC
Terms and licenses: Academic/Nonprofit Terms; Industry Terms: Not Available to Industry
Depositor comments: Please visit https://www.biorxiv.org/content/10.1101/2023.12.23.573181v2 for bioRxiv preprint.
How to cite: pFB-6HZB was a gift from Sebastian Mathea (Addgene plasmid # 218680 ; http://n2t.net/addgene:218680 ; RRID:Addgene_218680)
