[The description below was written by a language model from this plasmid's Addgene catalogue record and pLannotate feature annotations shown in this document.]
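Description:
pFB-6HZB is an empty pFastBac-type (pFB) donor vector for producing N-terminally His-Z-TEV-tagged proteins in insect cells via recombinant baculovirus. In bacteria it is maintained through a high-copy ColE1/pUC-type origin and selected with ampicillin (AmpR under its own bla promoter). An f1 origin and a fragment of the pBR322 bom region are also annotated in the backbone.

The expression cassette lies between the Tn7L and Tn7R ends of a mini-Tn7 element, together with a gentamicin acetyltransferase marker driven by the Pc integron promoter. In baculovirus systems of this kind, that arrangement lets the cassette and the gentamicin marker be transposed together into a bacmid carrying a Tn7 attachment site. Within the transposable segment, the baculovirus polyhedrin promoter drives a reading frame that begins with the tag. The feature table annotates the Z-basic tag, a positively charged engineered Z domain of staphylococcal protein A that can be used for cation-exchange purification. The His tag and TEV cleavage site listed in the catalogue entry are not separately annotated.

Downstream of the tag are a loxP site and a sacB cassette with its own promoter and control region, followed by an SV40 polyadenylation signal with an adjacent large T antigen fragment. SacB confers sucrose sensitivity in bacteria. Its position at the cloning site suggests it is a counter-selectable stuffer that is displaced when a gene of interest is inserted by ligation-independent cloning, the method stated in the record, although the record does not spell this out. As an empty backbone, the plasmid carries no gene of interest.
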