Features (pLannotate 1.2.2; 18 found; start..end, strand, type, name):
    810..1255    -  promoter       sacB promoter: sacR; sacB promoter and control region
   1270..1303    -  protein_bind   loxP: Cre-mediated recombination occurs in the 8-bp core sequence (GCATACAT). Cre recombinase
   1360..1530    -  CDS            Z-basic tag: Z domain of staphylococcal protein A, engineered to contain multiple positive charges (Hedhammar and Hober, 2007) useful for purifying tagged proteins by cation-exchange chromatography
   1619..1710    -  promoter       polyhedrin promoter: polh from Autographa californica; promoter for the baculovirus polyhedrin gene
   1737..2084    +  CDS            YPR2_ECOLX (fragment): Protein predicted: Swiss-Prot protein existence level 4. From Escherichia coli.
   2062..2090    +  promoter       Pc promoter: intI1 (promoter lies within the coding sequence); class 1 integron promoter
   2260..2793    +  CDS            GmR: gentamycin acetyltransferase; aacC1; confers resistance to gentamycin
   2860..3084    +  mobile_element Tn7R: mini-Tn7 element (right end of the Tn7 transposon) Tn7
   3152..3203    +  misc_feature   bom (fragment): basis of mobility region from pBR322
   3389..3977    -  rep_origin     ori: high-copy-number ColE1/pMB1/pBR322/pUC origin of replication
   4148..5008    -  CDS            AmpR: β-lactamase; bla; confers resistance to ampicillin, carbenicillin, and related antibiotics
   5009..5113    -  promoter       AmpR promoter: bla
   5139..5593    -  rep_origin     f1 ori (sequence partly withheld): f1 bacteriophage origin of replication; arrow indicates direction of (+) strand synthesis
   5598..5614    -  CDS            lacZα (fragment): LacZα fragment of β-galactosidase; lacZ fragment
   5777..5942    +  mobile_element Tn7L: mini-Tn7 element (left end of the Tn7 transposon) Tn7
   5971..6105    -  polyA_signal   SV40 poly(A) signal: SV40 polyadenylation signal
   6128..6211    -  CDS            large T antigen (fragment): large T antigen from SV40 (simian virus 40)
   6347..809     -  CDS            SacB (across the origin): secreted levansucrase that renders bacterial growth sensitive to sucrose; Bacillus subtilis sacB; negative selection marker
>Addgene plasmid #218680 | pFB-6HZB | addgene full sequence | sequence record 437252 | Addgene NGS Result
CCATCTTCAGTTCCAGTGTTTGCTTCAAATACTAAGTATTTGTGGCCTTTATCTTCTACGTAGTGAGGAT
CTCTCAGCGTATGGTTGTCGCCTGAGCTGTAGTTGCCTTCATCGATGAACTGCTGTACATTTTGATACGT
TTTTCCGTCACCGTCAAAGATTGATTTATAATCCTCTACACCGTTGATGTTCAAAGAGCTGTCTGATGCT
GATACGTTAACTTGTGCAGTTGTCAGTGTTTGTTTGCCGTAATGTTTACCGGAGAAATCAGTGTAGAATA
AACGGATTTTTCCGTCAGATGTAAATGTGGCTGAACCTGACCATTCTTGTGTTTGGTCTTTTAGGATAGA
ATCATTTGCATCGAATTTGTCGCTGTCTTTAAAGACGCGGCCAGCGTTTTTCCAGCTGTCAATAGAAGTT
TCGCCGACTTTTTGATAGAACATGTAAATCGATGTGTCATCCGCATTTTTAGGATCTCCGGCTAATGCAA
AGACGATGTGGTAGCCGTGATAGTTTGCGACAGTGCCGTCAGTGTTTTGTAATGGCCAGCTGTCCCAAAC
GTCCAGGCCTTTTGCAGAAGAGATATTTTTAATTGTGGACGAATCGAACTCAGGAACTTTATATTTTTCA
TTTTTTTGCTGTTCAGGGATTTGCAGCATATCATGGCGTGTAATATGGGAAATGCCGTATGTTTCCTTAT
ATGGCTTTTGGTTCGTTTCTTTCGCAAACGCTTGAGTTGCGCCTCCTGCCAGCAGTGCGGTAGTAAAGGT
TAATACTGTTGCTTGTTTTGCAAACTTTTTGATGTTCATCGTTCATGTCTCCTTTTTTATGTACTGTGTT
AGCGGTCTGCTTCTTCCAGCCCTCCTGTTTGAAGATGGCAAGTTAGTTACGCACAATAAAAAAAGACCTA
AAATATGTAAGGGGTGACGCCAAAGTATACACTTTGCCCTTTACACATTTTAGGTCTTGCCTGCTTTATC
AGTAACAAACCCGCGCGATTTACTTTTCGACCTCATTCTATTAGACTCTCGTTTGGATTGCAACTGGTCT
ATTTTCCTCTTTTGTTTGATAGAAAATCATAAAAGGATTTGCAGACTACGGGCCTAAAGAACTAAAAAAT
CTATCTGTTTCTTTTCATTCTCTGTATTTTTTATAGTTTCTGTTGCATGGGCATAAAGTTGCCTTTTTAA
TCACAATTCAGAAAATATCATAATATCTCATTTCACTAAATAATAGTGAACGGCAGGTATATGTGGACGT
CGCGGCCGCATAACTTCGTATAATGTATGCTATACGAAGTTATGGATCTTTCAGGAGGAGAAGCTAGCTT
ATGGATTGGAAGTACAGGTTCTCTGTACCCTTCGGCTGCGCATCGTTCAGCTTCTTCGCTTCCGCCAGCA
GGTTCGCGCTCTGGCTCGGATCATCGCGCAGGCTGCGAATAAATGCGCGACGCTGTTCGCGGTTCAGGTT
CGGCAGATGGCGAATTTCACGGCGAGCTCTTCGACGCTCCTTGTTGAACTTGTTATCCACACCAGAAGAA
TGATGATGATGATGGTGGCCCATGGTTTTCGGACCGAGATCCGCGCCCGATGGTGGGACGGTATGAATAA
TCCGGAATATTTATAGGTTTTTTTATTACAAAACTGTTACGAAAACAGTAAAATACTTATTTATTTGCGA
GATGGTTATCATTTTAATTATCTCCATGATCTATTAATATTCCGGAGTATACGTAGCCAACCACTAGAAC
TATAGCTAGAGTCCTGGGCGAACAAACGATGCTCGCCTTCCAGAAAACCGAGGATGCGAACCACTTCATC
CGGGGTCAGCACCACCGGCAAGCGCCGCGACGGCCGAGGTCTTCCGATCTCCTGAAGCCAGGGCAGATCC
GTGCACAGCACCTTGCCGTAGAAGAACAGCAAGGCCGCCAATGCCTGACGATGCGTGGAGACCGAAACCT
TGCGCTCGTTCGCCAGCCAGGACAGAAATGCCTCGACTTCGCTGCTGCCCAAGGTTGCCGGGTGACGCAC
ACCGTGGAAACGGATGAAGGCACGAACCCAGTTGACATAAGCCTGTTCGGTTCGTAAACTGTAATGCAAG
TAGCGTATGCGCTCACGCAACTGGTCCAGAACCTTGACCGAACGCAGCGGTGGTAACGGCGCAGTGGCGG
TTTTCATGGCTTGTTATGACTGTTTTTTTGTACAGTCTATGCCTCGGGCATCCAAGCAGCAAGCGCGTTA
CGCCGTGGGTCGATGTTTGATGTTATGGAGCAGCAACGATGTTACGCAGCAGGGCAGTCGCCCTAAAACA
AAGTTAGGTGGCTCAAGTATGGGCATCATTCGCACATGTAGGCTCGGCCCTGACCAAGTCAAATCCATGC
GGGCTGCTCTTGATCTTTTCGGTCGTGAGTTCGGAGACGTAGCCACCTACTCCCAACATCAGCCGGACTC
CGATTACCTCGGGAACTTGCTCCGTAGTAAGACATTCATCGCGCTTGCTGCCTTCGACCAAGAAGCGGTT
GTTGGCGCTCTCGCGGCTTACGTTCTGCCCAAGTTTGAGCAGCCGCGTAGTGAGATCTATATCTATGATC
TCGCAGTCTCCGGCGAGCACCGGAGGCAGGGCATTGCCACCGCGCTCATCAATCTGCTCAAGCATGAGGC
CAACGCGCTTGGTGCTTATGTGATCTACGTGCAAGCAGATTACGGTGACGATCCCGCAGTGGCTCTCTAT
ACAAAGTTGGGCATACGGGAAGAAGTGATGCACTTTGATATCGACCCAAGTACCGCCACCTAACAATTCG
TTCAAGCCGAGATCGGCTTCCCGGCCGCGGAGTTGTTCGGTAAATTGTCACAACGCCGCGAATATAGTCT
TTACCATGCCCTTGGCCACGCCCCTCTTTAATACGACGGGCAATTTGCACTTCAGAAAATGAAGAGTTTG
CTTTAGCCATAACAAAAGTCCAGTATGCTTTTTCACAGCATAACTGGACTGATTTCAGTTTACAACTATT
CTGTCTAGTTTAAGACTTTATTGTCATAGTTTAGATCTATTTTGTTCAGTTTAAGACTTTATTGTCCGCC
CACACCCGCTTACGCAGGGCATCCATTTATTACTCAACCGTAACCGATTTTGCCAGGTTACGCGGCTGGT
CTATGCGGTGTGAAATACCGCACAGATGCGTAAGGAGAAAATACCGCATCAGGCGCTCTTCCGCTTCCTC
GCTCACTGACTCGCTGCGCTCGGTCGTTCGGCTGCGGCGAGCGGTATCAGCTCACTCAAAGGCGGTAATA
CGGTTATCCACAGAATCAGGGGATAACGCAGGAAAGAACATGTGAGCAAAAGGCCAGCAAAAGGCCAGGA
ACCGTAAAAAGGCCGCGTTGCTGGCGTTTTTCCATAGGCTCCGCCCCCCTGACGAGCATCACAAAAATCG
ACGCTCAAGTCAGAGGTGGCGAAACCCGACAGGACTATAAAGATACCAGGCGTTTCCCCCTGGAAGCTCC
CTCGTGCGCTCTCCTGTTCCGACCCTGCCGCTTACCGGATACCTGTCCGCCTTTCTCCCTTCGGGAAGCG
TGGCGCTTTCTCATAGCTCACGCTGTAGGTATCTCAGTTCGGTGTAGGTCGTTCGCTCCAAGCTGGGCTG
TGTGCACGAACCCCCCGTTCAGCCCGACCGCTGCGCCTTATCCGGTAACTATCGTCTTGAGTCCAACCCG
GTAAGACACGACTTATCGCCACTGGCAGCAGCCACTGGTAACAGGATTAGCAGAGCGAGGTATGTAGGCG
GTGCTACAGAGTTCTTGAAGTGGTGGCCTAACTACGGCTACACTAGAAGAACAGTATTTGGTATCTGCGC
TCTGCTGAAGCCAGTTACCTTCGGAAAAAGAGTTGGTAGCTCTTGATCCGGCAAACAAACCACCGCTGGT
AGCGGTGGTTTTTTTGTTTGCAAGCAGCAGATTACGCGCAGAAAAAAAGGATCTCAAGAAGATCCTTTGA
TCTTTTCTACGGGGTCTGACGCTCAGTGGAACGAAAACTCACGTTAAGGGATTTTGGTCATGAGATTATC
AAAAAGGATCTTCACCTAGATCCTTTTAAATTAAAAATGAAGTTTTAAATCAATCTAAAGTATATATGAG
TAAACTTGGTCTGACAGTTACCAATGCTTAATCAGTGAGGCACCTATCTCAGCGATCTGTCTATTTCGTT
CATCCATAGTTGCCTGACTCCCCGTCGTGTAGATAACTACGATACGGGAGGGCTTACCATCTGGCCCCAG
TGCTGCAATGATACCGCGAGACCCACGCTCACCGGCTCCAGATTTATCAGCAATAAACCAGCCAGCCGGA
AGGGCCGAGCGCAGAAGTGGTCCTGCAACTTTATCCGCCTCCATCCAGTCTATTAATTGTTGCCGGGAAG
CTAGAGTAAGTAGTTCGCCAGTTAATAGTTTGCGCAACGTTGTTGCCATTGCTACAGGCATCGTGGTGTC
ACGCTCGTCGTTTGGTATGGCTTCATTCAGCTCCGGTTCCCAACGATCAAGGCGAGTTACATGATCCCCC
ATGTTGTGCAAAAAAGCGGTTAGCTCCTTCGGTCCTCCGATCGTTGTCAGAAGTAAGTTGGCCGCAGTGT
TATCACTCATGGTTATGGCAGCACTGCATAATTCTCTTACTGTCATGCCATCCGTAAGATGCTTTTCTGT
GACTGGTGAGTACTCAACCAAGTCATTCTGAGAATAGTGTATGCGGCGACCGAGTTGCTCTTGCCCGGCG
TCAATACGGGATAATACCGCGCCACATAGCAGAACTTTAAAAGTGCTCATCATTGGAAAACGTTCTTCGG
GGCGAAAACTCTCAAGGATCTTACCGCTGTTGAGATCCAGTTCGATGTAACCCACTCGTGCACCCAACTG
ATCTTCAGCATCTTTTACTTTCACCAGCGTTTCTGGGTGAGCAAAAACAGGAAGGCAAAATGCCGCAAAA
AAGGGAATAAGGGCGACACGGAAATGTTGAATACTCATACTCTTCCTTTTTCAATATTATTGAAGCATTT
ATCAGGGTTATTGTCTCATGAGCGGATACATATTTGAATGTATTTAGAAAAATAAACAAATAGGGGTTCC
GCGCACATTTCCCCGAAAAGTGCCACCTAAATTGTAAGCGTTAATATTTTGTTAAAATTCGCGTTAAATT
TTTGTTAAATCAGCTCATTTTTTAACCAATAGGCCGAAATCGGCAAAATCCCTTATAAATCAAAAGAATA
GACCGAGATAGGGT
[37 nt withheld, positions 5265-5301]
AAGAACGTGGACTCCAACGTCAAAGG
[49 nt withheld, positions 5328-5376]
T
[91 nt withheld, positions 5378-5468]
G
[124 nt withheld, positions 5470-5593]
CCCATTCGCCATTCAGGCTGCAAATAAGCGTTGATATTCAGTCAATTACAAACATTAATAACGAAGAGAT
GACAGAAAAATTTTCATTCTGTGACAGAGAAAAAGTAGCCGAAGATGACGGTTTGTCACATGGAGTTGGC
AGGATGTTTGATTAAAAACATAACAGGAAGAAAAATGCCCCGCTGTGGGCGGACAAAATAGTTGGGAACT
GGGAGGGGTGGAAATGGAGTTTTTAAGGATTATTTAGGGAAGAGTGACAAAATAGATGGGAACTGGGTGT
AGCGTCGTAAGCTAATACGAAAATTAAAAATGACAAAATAGTTTGGAACTAGATTTCACTTATCTGGTTC
GGATCTCCTAGGCGATATCAGTGATCAGATCCAGACATGATAAGATACATTGATGAGTTTGGACAAACCA
CAACTAGAATGCAGTGAAAAAAATGCTTTATTTGTGAAATTTGTGATGCTATTGCTTTATTTGTAACCAT
TATAAGCTGCAATAAACAAGTTAACAACAACAATTGCATTCATTTTATGTTTCAGGTTCAGGGGGAGGTG
TGGGAGGTTTTTTAAAGCAAGTAAAACCTCTACAAATGTGGTATGGCTGATTATGATCCTCTAGTACTTC
TCGACAAGCTTGTCGACGGAGCTCGAATTCGGATCCGTATCCACCTTTACTTACTAGTAAACTCCTCGAA
AAGTGCCACCTGACGTCAATGCCAATAGGATATCGGCATTTTCTTTTGCGTTTTTATTTGTTAACTGTTA
ATTGTCCTTGTTCAAGGATGCTGTCTTTGACAACAGATGTTTTCTTGCCTTTGATGTTCAGCAGGAAGCT
AGGCGCAAACGTTGATTGTTTGTCTGCGTAGAATCCTCTGTTTGTCATATAGCTTGTAATCACGACATTG
TTTCCTTTCGCTTGAGGTACAGCGAAGTGTGAGTAAGTAAAGGTTACATCGTTAGGATCAAGATCCATTT
TTAACACAAGGCCAGTTTTGTTCAGCGGCTTGTATGGGCCAGTTAAAGAATTAGAAACATAACCAAGCAT
GTAAATATCGTTAGACGTAATGCCGTCAATCGTCATTTTTGATCCGCGGGAGTCAGTGAACAGGTACCAT
TTGCCGTTCATTTTAAAGACGTTCGCGCGTTCAATTTCATCTGTTACTGTGTTAGATGCAATCAGCGGTT
TCATCACTTTTTTCAGTGTGTAATCATCGTTTAGCTCAATCATACCGAGAGCGCCGTTTGCTAACTCAGC
CGTGCGTTTTTTATCGCTTTGCAGAAGTTTTTGACTTTCTTGACGGAAGAATGATGTGCTTTTGCCATAG
TATGCTTTGTTAAATAAAGATTCTTCGCCTTGGTAG
